Addgene plasmid #40370: pBACgus4x/cdc37/LRRK2 1867-2176
Depositing lab: Michael J Fox Foundation MJFF. Depositing organization: Michael J Fox Foundation.
Backbone
  Vector backbone: pBACgus4x/cdc37
  Backbone manufacturer: Novagen
  Vector type: Baculovirus
Growth in bacteria
  Bacterial resistance: Ampicillin, 100 μg/mL
  Growth temperature: 37°C
  Growth strain: Top10
  Copy number: High Copy
Gene/Insert
  Gene/Insert name: LRRK2
  Species: H. sapiens (human)
  Mutation: WT aa1867-2176
  Entrez Gene: LRRK2 (a.k.a. AURA17, DARDARIN, PARK8, RIPK7, ROCO2)
  Promoter: polH
  Tag / fusion protein: HisTev (N terminal on insert)
  Cloning method: Restriction Enzyme; 5′ cloning site BamHI (destroyed during cloning); 3′ cloning site HindIII (destroyed during cloning)
  Sequencing primers: 5′ DSP2466For:GAATTTCGTCGACAGATC; 3′ DSP2466Rev:AATAACCCGGATCAGCTT
Terms and licenses: Academic/Nonprofit Terms; Industry Terms
Depositor comments: Co-expresses cdc37
How to cite: pBACgus4x/cdc37/LRRK2 1867-2176 was a gift from Michael J Fox Foundation MJFF (Addgene plasmid # 40370 ; http://n2t.net/addgene:40370 ; RRID:Addgene_40370)
