[The description below was written by a language model from this plasmid's Addgene catalogue record and pLannotate feature annotations shown in this document.]
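Description:
pBACgus4x/cdc37/LRRK2 1867-2176 is a baculovirus transfer plasmid built on a cdc37-containing derivative of the Novagen pBACgus4x multi-promoter backbone. It is designed to produce a fragment of human LRRK2 in insect cells. In bacteria it is maintained as a high-copy plasmid through a ColE1/pUC-type origin and selected with ampicillin via the β-lactamase gene; an f1 origin is also present. The expression region is flanked by baculovirus sequences, lef2/ORF603 on one side and part of ORF1629 on the other. These flanks serve as homology arms for recombination with baculoviral genomic DNA, generating recombinant virus.

The backbone carries two polyhedrin and two p10 promoters arranged in divergent pairs, so that several proteins can be expressed from one virus. One polyhedrin promoter drives wild-type LRRK2 residues 1867-2176, annotated as a 930 nt coding fragment. The catalogue lists an N-terminal His tag followed by a TEV protease site for affinity purification and tag removal. The feature table does not annotate that N-terminal tag, but it does mark a short His-tag fragment just downstream of the insert; whether this is translated in frame is not clear from the record. On the opposite strand, human CDC37 lies immediately downstream of a p10 promoter, which presumably drives it. CDC37 is a co-chaperone that recruits kinases to Hsp90 and stabilises them, which matches the depositor's note that the plasmid co-expresses cdc37. A β-glucuronidase (GUS) reporter under the late p6.9 promoter allows recombinant viruses to be identified. The record does not state a specific application, but the design suits co-expression with a chaperone and purification of this LRRK2 fragment, a protein linked to Parkinson's disease (PARK8).
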