Features (pLannotate 1.2.2; 21 found; start..end, strand, type, name):
    665..774     -  promoter       p10 promoter: baculovirus promoter for expression in insect cells
    764..871     -  CDS            P26 (fragment): POXIN_NPVOP - Protein inferred from homology: Swiss-Prot protein existence level 3. Nuclease that cleaves host 2',3'-cGAMP. From Orgyia pseudotsugata multicapsid polyhedrosis virus (OpMNPV).
    925..1016    -  promoter       polyhedrin promoter: polh from Autographa californica; promoter for the baculovirus polyhedrin gene
   1041..1150    +  promoter       p10 promoter: baculovirus promoter for expression in insect cells
   1170..1217    +  polyA_signal   poly(A) signal: synthetic polyadenylation signal
   1256..1347    +  promoter       polyhedrin promoter: polh from Autographa californica; promoter for the baculovirus polyhedrin gene
   1405..2334    +  CDS            LRRK2 (fragment): LRRK2_HUMAN - Also known as PARK8. Experimental evidence at protein level: Swiss-Prot protein existence level 1. Serine/threonine-protein kinase which phosphorylates a broad range of proteins involved in multiple processes such as neuronal plasticity, autophagy, and vesicle trafficking (PubMed:20949042, PubMed:22012985, PubMed:26824392, PubMed:29125462, PubMed:28720718, PubMed:29127255, PubMed:30398148, PubMed:29212815, PubMed:30635421, PubMed:21850687, PubMed:23395371, PubMed:17114044, PubMed:24687852, PubMed:26014385, PubMed:25201882). Is a key regulator of RAB GTPases by regulating the GTP/
   2360..2377    +  CDS            9xHis (fragment): 9xHis affinity tag
   2414..3771    +  misc_recomb    baculovirus recombination region (ORF1629): contains part of ORF1629
   3769..3846    -  CDS            P61 (fragment): P78_NPVAC - Experimental evidence at protein level: Swiss-Prot protein existence level 1. Plays a role in the transport of the nucleocapsids from the cytoplasm toward the host nucleus together with the host actin- polymerizing Arp2/3 complex. From Autographa californica nuclear polyhedrosis virus (AcMNPV).
   4034..4622    -  rep_origin     ori: high-copy-number ColE1/pMB1/pBR322/pUC origin of replication
   4793..5653    -  CDS            AmpR: β-lactamase; bla; confers resistance to ampicillin, carbenicillin, and related antibiotics
   5654..5758    -  promoter       AmpR promoter: bla
   5785..6240    +  rep_origin     f1 ori (sequence partly withheld): f1 bacteriophage origin of replication; arrow indicates direction of (+) strand synthesis
   6245..6311    -  CDS            lacZα (fragment): LacZα fragment of β-galactosidase; lacZ fragment
   6639..6763    +  CDS            lef2: baculovirus late expression factor 2
   6801..7406    +  CDS            ORF603: baculovirus ORF603 protein
   7477..9282    -  CDS            GUS: β-glucuronidase; uidA (or gusA) from E. coli
   9297..9612    -  promoter       p6.9 promoter: Autographa californica p6.9; baculovirus late basic protein promoter
   9630..9678    -  polyA_signal   poly(A) signal: synthetic polyadenylation signal
   9723..656     -  CDS            CDC37 (across the origin): CDC37_HUMAN - Also known as CDC37A. Experimental evidence at protein level: Swiss-Prot protein existence level 1. Co-chaperone that binds to numerous kinases and promotes their interaction with the Hsp90 complex, resulting in stabilization and promotion of their activity (PubMed:8666233). Inhibits HSP90AA1 ATPase activity (PubMed:23569206). From Homo sapiens (Human).
>Addgene plasmid #40370 | pBACgus4x/cdc37/LRRK2 1867-2176 | depositor full sequence | sequence record 52047 | pBACgus4x/cdc37/LRRK2 1867-2176 sequence 10200 bps
ATAAATTGCATGACGATTGTCTGGTGGGCCACCTGCTCCATGAGTGCACATTTCTCCTCCACCTCTAGGT
CAATGCACCAAATGACCAGGTAATTGGCTGTCTCCTCGCACACCAGGTGGACGTTGTCTGACAGGTACTT
TTGGCTGTCATCCCAGCGGCGAAGCATGCCAAAGTGCTTGATCTGTTTCTCGTATTTTTCCACGAAGGTC
TTGTGTTTCTGCTCCCTCACCTCCTCTGAGTCCTCCTCCGTCTTCTCGGGCTTGGTATTTACCATGCTCT
TGCTGAAGCCGTCTTTGCTGAGCGTGTCCACGTTCCAGGGCATGCTCTTCTCCTTCTTGCGCATCTCCTC
CAGCTTCTGCTCCCAGCTCCGCTCCTCCTTGCGCAGCTGCTGTGCCTCGGCCTGCAGGCGCTCCAGCTCT
GCCTTGCCGCCCTCGGCCACCTCCAGCTCCTTCAGTTTCCTCTGGCACTCGGCCACCTTGCGCTTGCACT
CGCGGCAGCCCCTGTCCAGTTCCTCCTTCTCCTTCTGGAACTGCTCCATGCGTTCCACCCGGGCCTGATG
CCGCCAGCGGAAGAGACTGGCCGTGTCGATGTTGGGGTGCGTCTCGTCTTCATCATCAGACACCTCAATG
TGGTCCCACACGCTGTAGTCCACCATGGATCTGTGATTGTAAATAAAATGTAATTTACAGTATAGTATTT
TAATTAATATACAAATGATTTGATAATAATTCTTATTTAACTATAATATATTGTGTTGGGTTGAATTAAA
GGTCCCGGCATCCTCAAATGCATAATTTCATAGTCCCCCTTGTTGTAAGTGATGCGTATTTCTGAATCTT
TGTAAAATAGCACACAAGACTCCAACGCGTTTGGCGTTTTATTTTCTTGCTCGACTCTAGTTTATTAGGC
CTCTAGAGATCCGTATTTATAGGTTTTTTTATTACAAAACTGTTACGAAAACAGTAAAATACTTATTTAT
TTGCGAGATGGTTATCATTTTAATTATCTCCATGATCCAATAACCTAGAATAAAGGGCCCGACCTTTAAT
TCAACCCAACACAATATATTATAGTTAAATAAGAATTATTATCAAATCATTTGTATATTAATTAAAATAC
TATACTGTAAATTACATTTTATTTACAATCACAGATCCCCGGGACTAGTAATAAAAGATGTTTATTTTCA
TTAGATGTGTGTGTTGGTTTTTTGTGTCTAGTAATAAAACCTAGAGGATCGATCCCCCGGATCTGATCAT
GGAGATAATTAAAATGATAACCATCTCGCAAATAAATAAGTATTTTACTGTTTTCGTAACAGTTTTGTAA
TAAAAAAACCTATAAATATCGGATCCATGCACCACCATCACCACCATCACCACGAGAACCTTTATTTCCA
AGGAAACATCATGCTCAACAACGATGAGCTCGAATTTGAACAAGCTCCAGAATTCCTGCTCGGCGACGGC
TCTTTCGGCTCCGTATACCGTGCTGCTTATGAAGGCGAAGAAGTCGCCGTAAAGATCTTCAACAAGCACA
CCTCGCTCCGTCTGCTCCGTCAGGAACTGGTCGTTCTGTGTCATCTGCACCATCCGAGCCTCATCTCCCT
GCTGGCCGCTGGCATCCGTCCTCGTATGCTGGTGATGGAGCTGGCATCCAAGGGCTCTCTCGACCGCCTG
CTGCAGCAGGACAAGGCTTCTCTGACCCGTACTCTGCAGCATCGTATCGCTCTGCATGTAGCTGACGGCC
TGCGTTATCTTCATTCTGCAATGATCATTTATCGCGACCTGAAACCTCATAATGTACTGCTGTTTACTCT
GTACCCGAACGCTGCCATCATCGCTAAGATTGCAGACTATGGTATTGCGCAGTACTGCTGCCGCATGGGC
ATTAAAACAAGCGAAGGTACGCCGGGTTTCCGTGCTCCAGAAGTGGCTCGTGGCAACGTTATTTACAACC
AGCAAGCTGACGTTTACTCGTTCGGTCTGCTCCTGTACGATATCCTGACTACCGGCGGCCGTATCGTAGA
AGGTCTGAAGTTCCCTAACGAATTCGACGAACTGGAAATCCAGGGCAAGCTGCCAGACCCGGTTAAAGAA
TACGGTTGCGCTCCGTGGCCGATGGTAGAGAAGCTCATCAAACAGTGCCTTAAAGAAAACCCTCAGGAAC
GTCCAACCTCTGCTCAAGTGTTCGACATCCTTAACAGCGCTGAACTCGTCTGTCTGACTCGCCGTATTCT
CCTGCCTAAGAATGTTATCGTGGAATGTATGGTTGCTACTCACCATAACTCTCGCAACGCTTCCATCTGG
CTCGGCTGTGGCCACACTGACCGTTGATAAGCTTGCGGCCGCACTCGAGCACCACCACCACCACCACTAA
CCTAGGTAGCTGAGCGCATGCAAGCTGATCCGGGTTATTAGTACATTTATTAAGCGCTAGATTCTGTGCG
TTGTTGATTTACAGACAATTGTTGTACGTATTTTAATAATTCATTAAATTTATAATCTTTAGGGTGGTAT
GTTAGAGCGAAAATCAAATGATTTTCAGCGTCTTTATATCTGAATTTAAATATTAAATCCTCAATAGATT
TGTAAAATAGGTTTCGATTAGTTTCAAACAAGGGTTGTTTTTCCGAACCGATGGCTGGACTATCTAATGG
ATTTTCGCTCAACGCCACAAAACTTGCCAAATCTTGTAGCAGCAATCTAGCTTTGTCGATATTCGTTTGT
GTTTTGTTTTGTAATAAAGGTTCGACGTCGTTCAAAATATTATGCGCTTTTGTATTTCTTTCATCACTGT
CGTTAGTGTACAATTGACTCGACGTAAACACGTTAAATAGAGCTTGGACATATTTAACATCGGGCGTGTT
AGCTTTATTAGGCCGATTATCGTCGTCGTCCCAACCCTCGTCGTTAGAAGTTGCTTCCGAAGACGATTTT
GCCATAGCCACACGACGCCTATTAATTGTGTCGGCTAACACGTCCGCGATCAAATTTGTAGTTGAGCTTT
TTGGAATTATTTCTGATTGCGGGCGTTTTTGGGCGGGTTTCAATCTAACTGTGCCCGATTTTAATTCAGA
CAACACGTTAGAAAGCGATGGTGCAGGCGGTGGTAACATTTCAGACGGCAAATCTACTAATGGCGGCGGT
GGTGGAGCTGATGATAAATCTACCATCGGTGGAGGCGCAGGCGGGGCTGGCGGCGGAGGCGGAGGCGGAG
GTGGTGGCGGTGATGCAGACGGCGGTTTAGGCTCAAATGTCTCTTTAGGCAACACAGTCGGCACCTCAAC
TATTGTACTGGTTTCGGGCGCCGTTTTTGGTTTGACCGGTCTGAGACGAGTGCGATTTTTTTCGTTTCTA
ATAGCTTCCAACAATTGTTGTCTGTCGTCTAAAGGTGCAGCGGGTTGAGGTTCCGTCGGCATTGGTGGAG
CGGGCGGCAATTCAGACATCGATGGTGGTGGTGGTGGTGGAGGCGCTGGAATGTTAGGCACGGGAGAAGG
TGGTGGCGGCGGTGCCGCCGGTATAATTTGTTCTGGTTTAGTTTGTTCGCGCACGATTGTGGGCACCGGC
GCAGGCGCCGCTGGCTGCACAACGGAAGGTCGTCTGCTTCGAGGCAGCGCTTGGGGTGGTGGCAATTCAA
TATTATAATTGGAATACAAATCGTAAAAATCTGCTATAAGCATTGTAATTTCGCTATCGTTTACCGTGCC
GATATTTAACAACCGCTCAATGTAAGCAATTGTATTGTAAAGAGATTGTCTCAAGCTCGGATCGATCCCG
CACGCCGATAACAAGCCTTTTCATTTTTACTACAGCATTGTAGTGGCGAGACACTTCGCTGTCGTCGAGG
TTTAAACGCTTCCTCGCTCACTGACTCGCTGCGCTCGGTCGTTCGGCTGCGGCGAGCGGTATCAGCTCAC
TCAAAGGCGGTAATACGGTTATCCACAGAATCAGGGGATAACGCAGGAAAGAACATGTGAGCAAAAGGCC
AGCAAAAGGCCAGGAACCGTAAAAAGGCCGCGTTGCTGGCGTTTTTCCATAGGCTCCGCCCCCCTGACGA
GCATCACAAAAATCGACGCTCAAGTCAGAGGTGGCGAAACCCGACAGGACTATAAAGATACCAGGCGTTT
CCCCCTGGAAGCTCCCTCGTGCGCTCTCCTGTTCCGACCCTGCCGCTTACCGGATACCTGTCCGCCTTTC
TCCCTTCGGGAAGCGTGGCGCTTTCTCATAGCTCACGCTGTAGGTATCTCAGTTCGGTGTAGGTCGTTCG
CTCCAAGCTGGGCTGTGTGCACGAACCCCCCGTTCAGCCCGACCGCTGCGCCTTATCCGGTAACTATCGT
CTTGAGTCCAACCCGGTAAGACACGACTTATCGCCACTGGCAGCAGCCACTGGTAACAGGATTAGCAGAG
CGAGGTATGTAGGCGGTGCTACAGAGTTCTTGAAGTGGTGGCCTAACTACGGCTACACTAGAAGGACAGT
ATTTGGTATCTGCGCTCTGCTGAAGCCAGTTACCTTCGGAAAAAGAGTTGGTAGCTCTTGATCCGGCAAA
CAAACCACCGCTGGTAGCGGTGGTTTTTTTGTTTGCAAGCAGCAGATTACGCGCAGAAAAAAAGGATCTC
AAGAAGATCCTTTGATCTTTTCTACGGGGTCTGACGCTCAGTGGAACGAAAACTCACGTTAAGGGATTTT
GGTCATGAGATTATCAAAAAGGATCTTCACCTAGATCCTTTTAAATTAAAAATGAAGTTTTAAATCAATC
TAAAGTATATATGAGTAAACTTGGTCTGACAGTTACCAATGCTTAATCAGTGAGGCACCTATCTCAGCGA
TCTGTCTATTTCGTTCATCCATAGTTGCCTGACTCCCCGTCGTGTAGATAACTACGATACGGGAGGGCTT
ACCATCTGGCCCCAGTGCTGCAATGATACCGCGAGACCCACGCTCACCGGCTCCAGATTTATCAGCAATA
AACCAGCCAGCCGGAAGGGCCGAGCGCAGAAGTGGTCCTGCAACTTTATCCGCCTCCATCCAGTCTATTA
ATTGTTGCCGGGAAGCTAGAGTAAGTAGTTCGCCAGTTAATAGTTTGCGCAACGTTGTTGCCATTGCTAC
AGGCATCGTGGTGTCACGCTCGTCGTTTGGTATGGCTTCATTCAGCTCCGGTTCCCAACGATCAAGGCGA
GTTACATGATCCCCCATGTTGTGCAAAAAAGCGGTTAGCTCCTTCGGTCCTCCGATCGTTGTCAGAAGTA
AGTTGGCCGCAGTGTTATCACTCATGGTTATGGCAGCACTGCATAATTCTCTTACTGTCATGCCATCCGT
AAGATGCTTTTCTGTGACTGGTGAGTACTCAACCAAGTCATTCTGAGAATAGTGTATGCGGCGACCGAGT
TGCTCTTGCCCGGCGTCAATACGGGATAATACCGCGCCACATAGCAGAACTTTAAAAGTGCTCATCATTG
GAAAACGTTCTTCGGGGCGAAAACTCTCAAGGATCTTACCGCTGTTGAGATCCAGTTCGATGTAACCCAC
TCGTGCACCCAACTGATCTTCAGCATCTTTTACTTTCACCAGCGTTTCTGGGTGAGCAAAAACAGGAAGG
CAAAATGCCGCAAAAAAGGGAATAAGGGCGACACGGAAATGTTGAATACTCATACTCTTCCTTTTTCAAT
ATTATTGAAGCATTTATCAGGGTTATTGTCTCATGAGCGGATACATATTTGAATGTATTTAGAAAAATAA
ACAAATAGGGGTTCCGCGCACATTTCCCCGAAAAGTGCCACCTG
[124 nt withheld, positions 5785-5908]
C
[91 nt withheld, positions 5910-6000]
A
[49 nt withheld, positions 6002-6050]
CCTTTGACGTTGGAGTCCACGTTCTTT
[37 nt withheld, positions 6078-6114]
ACCCTATCTCGGTCTATTCTTTTGATTTATAAGGGATTTTGCCGATTTCGGCCTATTGGTTAAAAAATGA
GCTGATTTAACAAAAATTTAACGCGAATTTTAACAAAATATTAACGTTTACAATTTCCCATTCGCCATTC
AGGCTGCGCAACTGTTGGGAAGGGCGATCGGTGCGGGCCTCTTCGCTATTACGCCAGGAACGGCTCCGCC
CACTATTAATGAAATTAAAAATTCCAATTTTAAAAAACGCAGCAAGAGAAACATTTGTATGAAAGAATGC
GTAGAAGGAAAGAAAAATGTCGTCGACATGCTGAACAACAAGATTAATATGCCTCCGTGTATAAAAAAAA
TATTGAACGATTTGAAAGAAAACAATGTACCGCGCGGCGGTATGTACAGGAAGAGGTTTATACTAAACTG
TTACATTGCAAACGTGGTTTCGTGTGCCAAGTGTGAAAACCGATGTTTAATCAAGGCTCTGACGCATTTC
TACAACCACGACTCCAAGTGTGTGGGTGAAGTCATGCATCTTTTAATCAAATCCCAAGATGTGTATAAAC
CACCAAACTGCCAAAAAATGAAAACTGTCGACAAGCTCTGTCCGTTTGCTGGCAACTGCAAGGGTCTCAA
TCCTATTTGTAATTATTGAATAATAAAACAATTATAAATGCTAAATTTGTTTTTTATTAACGATACAAAC
CAAACGCAACAAGAACATTTGTAGTATTATCTATAATTGAAAACGCGTAGTTATAATCGCTGAGGTAATA
TTTAAAATCATTTTCAAATGATTCACAGTTAATTTGCGACAATATAATTTTATTTTCACATAAACTAGAC
GCCTTGTCGTCTTCTTCTTCGTATTCCTTCTCTTTTTCATTTTTCTCTTCATAAAAATTAACATAGTTAT
TATCGTATCCATATATGTATCTATCGTATAGAGTAAATTTTTTGTTGTCATAAATATATATGTCTTTTTT
AATGGGGTGTATAGTACCGCTGCGCATAGTTTTTCTGTAATTTACAACAGTGCTATTTTCTGGTAGTTCT
TCGGAGTGTGTTGCTTTAATTATTAAATTTATATAATCAATGAATTTGGGATCGTCGGTTTTGTACAATA
TGTTGCCGGCATAGTACGCAGCTTCTTCTAGTTCAATTACACCATTTTTTAGCAGCACCGGATTAACATA
ACTTTCCAAAATGTTGTACGAACCGTTAAACAAAAACAGTTCACCTCCCTTTTCTATACTATTGTCTGCG
AGCAGTTGTTTGTTGTTAAAAATAACAGCCATTGTAATGAGACGCACAAACTAATATCACAAACTGGAAA
TGTCTATCAATATATAGTTGCTGATCAGATCCTCATTGTTTGCCTCCCTGCTGCGGTTTTTCACCGAAGT
TCATGCCAGTCCAGCGTTTTTGCAGCAGAAAAGCCGCCGACTTCGGTTTGCGGTCGCGAGTGAAGATCCC
TTTCTTGTTACCGCCAACGCGCAATATGCCTTGCGAGGTCGCAAAATCGGCGAAATTCCATACCTGTTCA
CCGACGACGGCGCTGACGCGATCAAAGACGCGGTGATACATATCCAGCCATGCACACTGATACTCTTCAC
TCCACATGTCGGTGTACATTGAGTGCAGCCCGGCTAACGTATCCACGCCGTATTCGGTGATGATAATCGG
CTGATGCAGTTTCTCCTGCCAGGCCAGAAGTTCTTTTTCCAGTACCTTCTCTGCCGTTTCCAAATCGCCG
CTTTGGACATACCATCCGTAATAACGGTTCAGGCACAGCACATCAAAGAGATCGCTGATGGTATCGGTGT
GAGCGTCGCAGAACATTACATTGACGCAGGTGATCGGACGCGTCGGGTCGAGTTTACGCGTTGCTTCCGC
CAGTGGCGCGAAATATTCCCGTGCACCTTGCGGACGGGTATCCGGTTCGTTGGCAATACTCCACATCACC
ACGCTTGGGTGGTTTTTGTCACGCGCTATCAGCTCTTTAATCGCCTGTAAGTGCGCTTGCTGAGTTTCCC
CGTTGACTGCCTCTTCGCTGTACAGTTCTTTCGGCTTGTTGCCCGCTTCGAAACCAATGCCTAAAGAGAG
CGAAAAGCCGACAGCAGCAGTTTCATCAATCACCACGATGCCATGTTCATCTGCCCAGTCGAGCATCTCT
TCAGCGTAAGGGTAATGCGAGGTACGGTAGGAGTTGGCCCCAATCCAGTCCATTAATGCGTGGTCGTGCA
CCATCAGCACGTTATCGAATCCTTTGCCACGTAAGTCCGCATCTTCATGACGACCAAAGCCAGTAAAGTA
GAACGGTTTGTGGTTAATCAGGAACTGTTGGCCCTTCACTGCCACTGACCGGATGCCGACGCGAAGCGGG
TAGATATCACACTCTGTCTGGCTTTTGGCTGTGACGCACAGTTCATAGAGATAACCTTCACCCGGTTGCC
AGAGGTGCGGATTCACCACTTGCAAAGTCCCGCTAGTGCCTTGTCCAGTTGCAACCACCTGTTGATCCGC
ATCACGCAGTTCAACGCTGACATCACCATTGGCCACCACCTGCCAGTCAACAGACGCGTGGTTACAGTCT
TGCGCGACATGCGTCACCACGGTGATATCGTCCACCCAGGTGTTCGGCGTGGTGTAGAGCATTACGCTGC
GATGGATTCCGGCATAGTTAAAGAAATCATGGAAGTAAGACTGCTTTTTCTTGCCGTTTTCGTCGGTAAT
CACCATTCCCGGCGGGATAGTCTGCCAGTTCAGTTCGTTGTTCACACAAACGGTGATACGTACACTTTTC
CCGGCAATAACATACGGCGTGACATCGGCTTCAAATGGCGTATAGCCGCCCTGATGCTCCATCACTTCCT
GATTATTGACCCACACTTTGCCGTAATGAGTGACCGCATCGAAACGCAGCACGATACGCTGGCCTGCCCA
ACCTTTCGGTATAAAGACTTCGCGCTGATACCAGACGTTGCCCGCATAATTACGAATATCTGCATCGGCG
AACTGATCGTTAAAACTGCCTGGCACAGCAATTGCCCGGCTTTCTTGTAACGCGCTTTCCCACCAACGCT
GATCAATTCCACAGTTTTCGCGATCCAGACTGAATGCCCACAGGCCGTCGAGTTTTTTGATTTCACGGGT
TGGGGTTTCTACAGGACGGACCATATTTATAGGTGTAATTTATGTAGCTGTAATTTTTACCTTATTAATA
TTTTTTACGCTTTGCATTCGACGACTGAACTCCCAAATATATGTTTAACTCGTCTTGGTCGTTTGAATTT
TTGTTGCTGTGTTTCCTAATATTTTCCATCACCTTAAATATGTTATTGTAATCCTCAATGTTGAACTTGC
AATTGGACACGGCATAGTTTTCCATAGTCGTGTAAAACATGGTATTGGCTGCATTGTAATACATCCGACT
GAGCGGGTACGGATCTATGTGTTTGAGCAGCCTGTTCAAAAACTCTGCATCGTCGCAAAACGGAATTTCG
TCGACAGATCGTAACCACACAAAAAACCAACACACAGTTCTAATGAAAATAAAGAACTTTTATTATCCTC
AGGTCTAGCTGGAATTCTTATCAGGTTTCAGGCTCGGGCACACTGACATCCTTCTCATCGCCCGTCTTGG
GAACAGCTTCCAGTAATGGGTCCCCAGGACCTGCCTCCTCTCCCTCCTTGGCCTCGCTGGCCTTAGAGTT
GGGGACCCAGAGGCCAGAGTCAATGCAGCGCTGCATGTGGTACTTTGCGTCGGTGGGGTCCATCTTGCTG
ATGGCGTCCTGCAGCATCTGCACGTCCTTCACATCGAAGCACTTCTGGAGTTCCTCAGGGAGGGACTCGT
AGACCTCGACGGGGTCCAGGCCGCCGGGGCCGAGCCGCTTCTTGCGCTCCTCCTCCTCGTACTCCTTCAT
GGCCTTCTCGATGCGCAGCTTGGCACGGCCCCGCACACGCTCCTTGAAGGCTTCCAGCTCGTCGTTGAAG
CCCTCCATGTACTGGCGATCGGCTGTCTTAATCTTAGTGAAGAACTGCCGGAAGCAGGCCCGGGGGTCCA
CCTTTAGGCTCTTGGCCAGCTCCAGG
