>Addgene plasmid #40370 | pBACgus4x/cdc37/LRRK2 1867-2176 | addgene partial sequence | sequence record 52954 | DSP2466Rev 5'-AATAACCCGGATCAGCTT-3'
GGTGGTGGTGGTGCTCGAGTGCGGCCGCAAGCTTATCATCAACGGTCAGTGTGGCCACAGCCGAGCCAGA
TGGAAGCGTTGCGAGAGTTATGGTGAGTAGCAACCATACATTCCACGATAACATTCTTAGGCAGGAGAAT
ACGGCGAGTCAGACAGACGAGTTCAGCGCTGTTAAGGATGTCGAACACTTGAGCAGAGGTTGGACGTTCC
TGAGGGTTTTCTTTAAGGCACTGTTTGATGAGCTTCTCTACCATCGGCCACGGAGCGCAACCGTATTCTT
TAACCGGGTCTGGCAGCTTGCCCTGGATTTCCAGTTCGTCGAATTCGTTAGGGAACTTCAGACCTTCTAC
GATACGGCCGCCGGTAGTCAGGATATCGTACAGGAGCAGACCGAACGAGTAAACGTCAGCTTGCTGGTTG
TAAATAACGTTGCCACGAGCCACTTCTGGAGCACGGAAACCCGGCGTACCTTCGCTTGTTTTAATGCCCA
TGCGGCAGCAGTACTGCGCAATACCATAGTCTGCAATCTTAGCGATGATGGCAGCGTTCGGGTACAGAGT
AAACAGCAGTACATTATGAGGTTTCAGGTCGCGATAAATGATCATTGCAGAATGAAGATAACGCAGGCCG
TCAGCTACATGCAGAGCGATACGATGCTGCAGAGTACGGGTCAGAGAAGCCTTGTCCTGCTGCAGCAGGC
GGTCGAGAGAGCCCTTGGATGCCAGCTCCATCACCAGCATACGAGGACGGATGCCAGCGGCCAGCAGGGA
GATGAGGCTCGGATGGTGCAGATGACACAGAACGACCAGTTCCTGACGGAGCAGACGGAGCGAGGTGTGC
TTGTTGAAGATCTTTACGGCGACTTCTTCGCCTTCATAAGCAGCACGGTATACGGAGCCGAAAGAGCCGT
CGCCGAGCAGGAATTCTGGAGC
