>Addgene plasmid #40370 | pBACgus4x/cdc37/LRRK2 1867-2176 | addgene partial sequence | sequence record 52955 | DSP2466For 5'-GAATTTCGTCGACAGATC-3'
AAAGAACTTTTATTATCCTCAGGTCTAGCTGGAATTCTTATCAGGTTTCAGGCTCGGGCACACTGACATC
CTTCTCATCGCCCGTCTTGGGAACAGCTTCCAGTAATGGGTCCCCAGGACCTGCCTCCTCTCCCTCCTTG
GCCTCGCTGGCCTTAGAGTTGGGGACCCAGAGGCCAGAGTCAATGCAGCGCTGCATGTGGTACTTTGCGT
CGGTGGGGTCCATCTTGCTGATGGCGTCCTGCAGCATCTGCACGTCCTTCACATCGAAGCACTTCTGGAG
TTCCTCAGGGAGGGACTCGTAGACCTCGACGGGGTCCAGGCCGCCGGGGCCGAGCCGCTTCTTGCGCTCC
TCCTCCTCGTACTCCTTCATGGCCTTCTCGATGCGCAGCTTGGCACGGCCCCGCACACGCTCCTTGAAGG
CTTCCAGCTCGTCGTTGAAGCCCTCCATGTACTGGCGATCGGCTGTCTTAATCTTAGTGAAGAACTGCCG
GAAGCAGGCCCGGGGGTCCACCTTTAGGCTCTTGGCCAGCTCCAGGATAAATTGCATGACGATTGTCTGG
TGGGCCACCTGCTCCATGAGTGCACATTTCTCCTCCACCTCTAGGTCAATGCACCAAATGACCAGGTAAT
TGGCTGTCTCCTCGCACACCAGGTGGACGTTGTCTGACAGGTACTTTTGGCTGTCATCCCAGCGGCGAAG
CATGCCAAAGTGCTTGATCTGTTTCTCGTATTTTTCCACGAAGGTCTTGTGTTTCTGCTCCCTCACCTCC
TCTGAGTCCTCCTCCGTCTTCTCGGGCTTGGTATTTACCATGCTCTTGCTGAAGCCGTCTTTGCTGAGCG
TGTCCACGTTCCAGGGCATGC
